>Addgene plasmid #90328 | pSH9 | addgene full sequence | sequence record 181541 | Addgene NGS Result
GCCCAGCTTGGAGCGAACGACCTACACCGAACTGAGATACCTACAGCGTGAGCTATGAGAAAGCGCCACG
CTTCCCGAAGGGAGAAAGGCGGACAGGTATCCGGTAAGCGGCAGGGTCGGAACAGGAGAGCGCACGAGGG
AGCTTCCAGGGGGAAACGCCTGGTATCTTTATAGTCCTGTCGGGTTTCGCCACCTCTGACTTGAGCGTCG
ATTTTTGTGATGCTCGTCAGGGGGGCGGAGCCTATGGAAAAACGCCAGCAACGCGGCCTTTTTACGGTTC
CTGGCCTTTTGCTGGCCTTTTGCTCACATGTTCTTTCCTGCGTTATCCCCTGATTCTGTGGATAACCGTA
TTACCGCCTTTGAGTGAGCTGATACCGCTCGCCGCAGCCGAACGACCGAGCGCAGCGAGTCAGTGAGCGA
GGAAGCGGAAGAGCGCCCAATACGCAAACCGCCTCTCCCCGCGCGTTGGCCGATTCATTAATGCAGCTGG
CACGACAGGTTTCCCGACTGGAAAGCGGGCAGTGAGCGCAACGCAATTAATGTGAGTTAGCTCACTCATT
AGGCACCCCAGGCTTTACACTTTATGCTTCCGGCTCGTATGTTGTGTGGAATTGTGAGCGGATAACAATT
TCACACAGGAAACAGCTATGACCATGATTACGCCAAGCTGTAAGTTTAAACATGATCTTACTAACTAACT
ATTCTCATTTAAATTTTCAGAGCTTAAAAATGGCTGAAATCACTCACAACGATGGATACGCTAACAACTT
GGAAATGAAATAAGCTTGCATGCCTGCAGGTCGACTCTAGAGGATCCCCAAACTCCGAACTATGATGACG
AAAAAATGTTTTCTTGAATTTTCATTTTATTGTGAAATTGAAAACTCTGCATAGCCCGCAGTCACTTGAA
AGCACATTTAAGATGGAATCAAATGGTAAGAAAGCTCGTGTAATCAGGAGATTTTATCCGGGGTATGCCG
AGGAATATATGGTGCACTCGCATTAGCTGGCATTTTTTGTAATTATCGGATTTCTACCTTTTTCTTAATC
TAGTTTGTTATCATTGTCCATCATTTACAACCAAAAATTTGCGTCATTTACAACCAAAAATTGATCTGAC
AATTATCATAATTCGGTTTTTATTTTCAGAAGAAACGCTCCGATGTGATCCTATAGTGAATATACTTTTC
CATCCTCTCTGAAATAAACAATTATGAAGAATGCATCAATTTGCATTCGAAATAACTGCCGTATTTTGTC
TATTGGTATGGCTGCAGTACCATTTTTCTTCGCGTCTTTGCGCAGCCTTCGGGCGCTACCAATAAGGCTA
AGCCGGGGTAAGTTATTTCAGAATTCTAATCAACTAATCTAAGTCTCATACATCATTGTCAAGTGACGCA
TTTTTTTAATTTCTATGTTAACTCGACTTTAATATTCTTTTCTGGTTTCACCAGAAAAATGCTGGACTGA
AAAATTGAATTTCCCGCGATTTGGGAAAAACCGCAGTTTAAGCTTTTGGCATGAATACAGTGAACACAGG
AACAAAAAATTGACTTGTTATTTTGAGTTTATATTAAATGTTAATTTTGCATCTCATATTTTCACAAAAC
TTGTTTGCTTGAAAAATGTGCAAATAACAAGTGAACATACATCAAGGTTTATGCAGATCAGCACTGATGC
AACTGATAGCAAAACTGATAAGGGTCAAAATTTCAGTGGCCAGCACAAACACATACACATTCGTAGTTCG
TTTTGTGTTTCGTGTATTTAGCATTTATTTTTCAATTCCGGCAATTTGCCGATTTGCCGGAAATTTTGAT
TTTTGGCAAATTGCCAGTTTGCCGTTTGCCGAACATCAATTTGCCGAAATTTTTTAGAGGGATCTTTATA
AGACGGAAACACTTAAAATTGTGCTTTTTTGGAATTTTTTTCAATGTTTCAATAGAATTAGCTTACATTT
AAAATTAGATGTAGGAACGTTTATAGGACGCTTACAATTTTGCCGATTAAAATCGAAGTTCTGAACTTTT
CAAAAAATGTGCAAAATTTTTTTTGACAAATTTGACAAATCGGCCGGTTTGTCGATTGTCCGGAATTTTT
CAGTTTCGGCGATTTACCGGTTTGCCGGAAAACATCGTTTGCCACCCACACACACATAAAGAGACGAAAC
AACACACCATCTTCAAAAAATTTGTGAATCTTCATTTCCACGTGGTTTGCAGGGTTTCCCATCCACCCCA
CTCTATCTCTCCAAGTTGAATTTTGGCAAAATTGACCACACACCGATCAAAAACTATTGTGTGTGTGTGT
ATTTGTGTCTTCAATAATTCCTGTCTGTGTCTCGCACTATCTATTGACTACAAGAACGTGATCGCAGCTC
TACGAAACCTTTACTTTATTTTAGAAATATTTTTTCATGCTATTAGCAAAAAAAAAGTTTTTTTTTGTCT
AAGTACACTTAAAATTTTCCAAAATTTTTAAGATTTTTCAAAATGTGCGATCAAAGATCTGACAAAATGC
CAAAATTTTGAAGAGGAAATTTAGTCGGCTTCCAAAATTATAAGTGGCAGAAATTGAGCAATTGTCACTT
TTTGACAGTAAATAGAAAATTTTTTGAAAAATTTTGAAACGCTTTATTTTGTTACTTGGTCATTTTGGCA
CCATAGGAGTAGTTTTTAACATTTTCCCCACTGGCGCTACTTCATTTTAAACTTTTCCAAAGATTTTAAT
TTTTAATTTTAAAAAATTTCATATAATTCGTCTGCGTCTTACAGTTTCAGGCTTCAAAAATCTATTACAT
ATCTTATCTTTGAATTCAGATGTCCACACATGATATGAACCATCATCCTCCGCGGAAATCGCATTCAAAG
CGAGATAAGCCCAGTTCAAGCAACAGCGGCCCAAAAATTGAAAATCATAAGTGCAAATGGGCTTGGCAGA
AGGTTTTCGAAACAGGAAAGTCGTTTTTGCGGCGTGATGGTTTTCCACAGGATTGCAAATCGAAAGAGGA
TTTTGAGCGAATAAAACGCACTGGCGTGAGAAAAACAAGTGAGAATATGCTTGAAGATCCTAGAAAGAAT
TTTGAAAGTCTTCAACAATCATCGGTATATCAAACCAACTCCTTCCGGAATCCACGATACTTATGTCGAG
CCCATCTTCGCGTAGATTCGTATTATTGTACAATTCCACCAAAACGAGAAGTTTCTTTGTTTAATATGGA
CGACAATTGTACAGAAGTTTTGCTCCGGGATTTTGCAAAGGATTGTGGAAAGGTTGAGAAAGCTTACGTG
TGTATTCATCCCGAAACAAAGCGGCATATGAAAATGGCATATGTTAAGTTTGCGACCGTCAAGGAGGCTC
ACAATTTTTACAGCATGTATCATGCTCAAAATTTACTTGCCACAAAATGTACACCTCGTATTGATCCTTT
CCTGTCAATTCTCAATGAAGAATACGAAGTTGCAACTAATGGACAAGTCCTCCCAATTCTTCCTGACGAT
CTTGCCTCAATCGATCCGAGTGTTCTTCGAGATCTTCGAGCCAATTTCCTGCGAGATCAGAATGAGAAAT
ATGAGCTAGCTATGAGAAATACGTATGAAGATGAAGGAGGAATGTTATCTGGTGTTATAATGGATACTTC
TGATCATTATGAGCGTGATTATACAATGGATCATGATGTTGGACCTTCTTCAATGAAAATGTCTCCTATA
CCACCACCTCCGATCAAAGAAGAATCACCTCCACCACCGCCACCTCCTCCAGTGGCTTCCGTTTCGAATC
TTGCTCCAGTTCCATCAGTACAGCTTCCGTATTACAACAACATTCAGCCAAGTTCAAGTACTATGCACAT
GCCAGAGTTTCGACCAACTGAACCTCCACCATCGTATTCCCGTGAGGATCCTTACCGAAGCACAAGTCGA
AGCTCGCTTTCTCGCCACAGAAATAGATCGAGAAGTCCATCCGATGGTATGGATCGTTCTGGACGTAGTT
CCAGCCGACGGACTCATCGAAGGCCTGAATCAAGAAATGGATCGAAAAATGCAAATGGGGACGTTGTGAA
GTACGAAACTTATAAGATGGAAAAACGGAAAATTAAGTACGAGGGAGGAAATAAGAAATATGAGCAAGTT
CATATAAAGGAACGGACTGCTGTGATACGAGGAAAAAATCAGTTGGAGAATGTTTCTTCCGAATCTGCAT
CGGGAAGCTCTTCTGTCGATACTTATCCAGATTTTTCAGATGAAGAAAGAAAGAAGAAGAAACGTCCAAA
ATCTCCTAATCGATCGAAAAAAGATTCCCGAGCTTTTGGATGGGATTCAACGGACGAATCTGACGAGGAT
ACTCGAAGACGACGATCCGGAAGATCTCAGAATCGAAGCTCGGAACGAAAATTTCAAACTACTTCCTCCT
CCTCAACACGGCGTGAACTTTCAAGCACTCACACAAATAGTGTCCCAAATTTGAAATCTCATGAAACTCC
GCCGCCACCACCACCAAAAGGTCATCCATCAGTGCATCTTCAAACACCATATCAACACGTACAACCGCAA
ATGATCCCTGCTACTTATTATAATTTGCCCCCACAGCATATGGCTCCACCACCGATAACCACGAGTTTAC
CACCGTTTTGCGATTTTTCTCAACCACCACCAGGATTTACCCCCACTTTCAAGCCCATCACAAATGCTCC
TTTGCCAACTCCCTATCAAGCATCCAACATTCCACAGCCGGGATTGGTTCAAATAGCAGCACTATCAGCA
GCTCCAGAACCTTTCAGTTCAATACCAGGACCACCACCAGGGCCTGCGCCTATTCAAGAAGATGTTGGTA
GAGCAGAGTCTCCTGAGAAACCGTCTCTTTCTGAGAGATTTTCTGGGATTTTTGGACCAACCCAACGCGA
AGAACCTGCACAAGTCGAAGTTGAATATGACTATCCCCTCAAACACTCGGAATCTCATGATGATCGTCAT
TCGTTAGAAGATATGGATGTCGAGGTTTCCAGTGATGGAGAAACTGTATCCAATGTTGAGAAAATCGAGT
GTATGGAGGAAAAGAAACGACAGGATCTCGAACGTATTGCAATTGCTCGAACACCGATTGTGAAAAAGTG
CAAGAAGAGAATGATGGATGAGCTCAGCAGAAAAGTGGCTGAAGATATTCGCCAGCAAATTATGCGACAG
TGCTTTGCTGCATTGGACGAAAAACTTCATTTGAAAGCTATTGCTGACGAAGAAAAACGGAAAAAGGAAC
GAGAGGAGAAAGCAAGGCAAGAAGCTGAAAAACCGAGCAATCATTTGATTGCTGATATGATGACTCTCTA
CAACAATCAATCGTTTGCCAGCTCGTCACGTGGATTCTACAGAAAACAAAAGCCGATTCCAAAAAGCCAT
CCCAAACACCAAGAGCACCATCATCATGCGAAGGCATCAGTTTCGACCCCAGTCCATTCGTCAAGCACGT
CAAGGAATTCATCCGTAGCTCCAACACCTCAACGTACAGTTTCCACGTCGTCATCGTCTTCATCGGCCGC
AACATCAGCTCGAGTATCAGAAGATGAATCGGATTCCGACAGCACGCCGGGTGAAGTTCAAAGACGCAAA
ACATCAGTTTTGAGCAATGACAAGCGACGAAGACGTGCTTCGTTTAGTTCAACAAGTATTCAAAGTAGTC
CAGAAAGGCAAAGAGATGTCTCATCGAGCTCTCGAACTTCTTCATCTTCGTCTACAAGCTCAATGAAGCA
GGAAGAAACTGCTGATGAAAAGTCACGAAAACGCAAGTTGATTATGTCAAGCGATGAGTCGTCTACAACA
GGATCAACTGCAACATCAGTTGTGTCAAGTAGGCAAAGTAGTTTGGAGCCTCAACAAGAGAAGACGGACG
GAGAACCACCGAAAAAGAAATCACAGACAGATTTTATTTCTGAACGAGTTTCGAAGATTGAAGGTGAAGA
GAGACCACTACCAGAGCCAGTGGAAACTTCTGGTCCAATAATCGGTGATTCTTCGTATCTACCATATAAA
ATAGTACATTGGGAGAAAGCAGGTATAATTGAAATGAATCTTCCGGCAAACTCCATACGAGCCCACGAGT
ATCATCCTTTCACAACGGAACACTGCTATTTCGGAATAGACGATCCAAGGCAACCGAAAATTCAAATATT
TGATCATTCACCGTGCAAATCGGAGCCAGGAAGTGAACCTCTAAAAATAACACCAGCTCCATGGGGACCT
ATAGACAATGTTGCGGAAACCGGACCCTTGATTTACATGGATGTTGTTACTGCACCCAAAACAGTCCAGA
AGAAGCAGAAACCGAGAAAACAAGTTTTTGAAAAGGATCCCTACGAGTATTATGAACCACCACCAACCAA
GCGCCCAGCTCCTCCGCCACGCTTTAAGAAAACATTCAAACCACGATCTGAAGAGGAAAAGAAGAAAATC
ATCGGAGACTGCGAAGATCTGCCCGATTTGGAAGATCAATGGTATTTGAGGGCAGCACTTAATGAAATGC
AAAGTGAAGTTAAAAGTGCTGATGAATTGCCCTGGAAGAAAATGTTAACCTTCAAAGAAATGTTGAGATC
AGAAGATCCTCTGTTAAGACTCAACCCGATTCGTTCGAAAAAAGGACTGCCAGATGCTTTCTACGAGGAT
GAAGAACTCGATGGAGTAATTCCGGTAGCTGCTGGATGCTCTCGTGCTCGACCATACGAGAAGATGACAA
TGAAGCAGAAAAGGAGTCTTGTGAGACGTCCTGATAATGAATCGCATCCGACTGCAATCTTCAGTGAAAG
AGATGAAACCGCGATTCGGCATCAGCATCTGGCCAGTAAAGATATGAGATTGCTCCAACGTCGATTGCTT
ACGTCACTTGGTGATGCTAACAATGATTTCTTCAAGATAAATCAGCTCAAATTCCGCAAAAAGATGATCA
AGTTTGCACGTTCTCGTATTCACGGATGGGGTCTCTACGCGATGGAGTCGATTGCACCAGATGAGATGAT
TGTGGAGTATATAGGACAGACGATCCGATCTCTGGTGGCCGAAGAACGAGAAAAGGCTTATGAACGTCGT
GGAATCGGAAGTTCATATCTGTTCCGAATTGATCTGCATCATGTGATCGATGCAACAAAGCGTGGAAATT
TTGCTCGATTTATTAATCACTCGTGCCAACCTAATTGCTACGCGAAGGTTCTTACAATCGAAGGCGAGAA
GCGGATAGTCATCTACAGCCGAACAATTATCAAGAAGGGTGAAGAAATCACGTATGACTACAAGTTCCCA
ATTGAAGACGACAAAATAGATTGTCTGTGTGGTGCGAAGACGTGTCGTGGATATCTTAATTGAGGGGCTG
TCTCATCCTACTTTCACCTAGTTAACTGCTTGTCTTAAAATCTATGCTTCTCTTTAGTATCTAAAATTTT
CCTAGAAGCTTACAAGTATATAAATGGTCTCTTCTCAATAAAGGTTGTATATTTATTCATCTTATTGAAT
CTGCCATTTCCTCGTTTTTGCGAGTTTATATACCTTCCAATTTTCTTTCTATTGTATTTTCAACTTCTAA
TTTTAATTCAGGGAAACTGCTTCAACGCATCGGTACCGGTAGAAAAAATGAGTAAAGGAGAAGAACTTTT
CACTGGAGTTGTCCCAATTCTTGTTGAATTAGATGGTGATGTTAATGGGCACAAATTTTCTGTCAGTGGA
GAGGGTGAAGGTGATGCAACATACGGAAAACTTACCCTTAAATTTATTTGCACTACTGGAAAACTACCTG
TTCCATGGGTAAGTTTAAACATATATATACTAACTAACCCTGATTATTTAAATTTTCAGCCAACACTTGT
CACTACTTTCTGTTATGGTGTTCAATGCTTCTCGAGATACCCAGATCATATGAAACGGCATGACTTTTTC
AAGAGTGCCATGCCCGAAGGTTATGTACAGGAAAGAACTATATTTTTCAAAGATGACGGGAACTACAAGA
CACGTAAGTTTAAACAGTTCGGTACTAACTAACCATACATATTTAAATTTTCAGGTGCTGAAGTCAAGTT
TGAAGGTGATACCCTTGTTAATAGAATCGAGTTAAAAGGTATTGATTTTAAAGAAGATGGAAACATTCTT
GGACACAAATTGGAATACAACTATAACTCACACAATGTATACATCATGGCAGACAAACAAAAGAATGGAA
TCAAAGTTGTAAGTTTAAACATGATTTTACTAACTAACTAATCTGATTTAAATTTTCAGAACTTCAAAAT
TAGACACAACATTGAAGATGGAAGCGTTCAACTAGCAGACCATTATCAACAAAATACTCCAATTGGCGAT
GGCCCTGTCCTTTTACCAGACAACCATTACCTGTCCACACAATCTGCCCTTTCGAAAGATCCCAACGAAA
AGAGAGACCACATGGTCCTTCTTGAGTTTGTAACAGCTGCTGGGATTACACATGGCATGGATGAACTATA
CAAATAGCATTCGTAGAATTCCAACTGAGCGCCGGTCGCTACCATTACCAACTTGTCTGGTGTCAAAAAT
AATAGGGGCCGCTGTCATCAGAGTAAGTTTAAACTGAGTTCTACTAACTAACGAGTAATATTTAAATTTT
CAGCATCTCGCGCCCGTGCCTCTGACTTCTAAGTCCAATTACTCTTCAACATCCCTACATGCTCTTTCTC
CCTGTGCTCCCACCCCCTATTTTTGTTATTATCAAAAAACTTCTCTTAATTTCTTTGTTTTTTAGCTTCT
TTTAAGTCACCTCTAACAATGAAATTGTGTAGATTCAAAAATAGAATTAATTCGTAATAAAAAGTCGAAA
AAAATTGTGCTCCCTCCCCCCATTAATAATAATTCTATCCCAAAATCTACACAATGTTCTGTGTACACTT
CTTATGTTTTTTACTTCTGATAAATTTTTTTGAAACATCATAGAAAAAACCGCACACAAAATACCTTATC
ATATGTTACGTTTCAGTTTATGACCGCAATTTTTATTTCTTCGCACGTCTGGGCCTCTCATGACGTCAAA
TCATGCTCATCGTGAAAAAGTTTTGGAGTATTTTTGGAATTTTTCAATCAAGTGAAAGTTTATGAAATTA
ATTTTCCTGCTTTTGCTTTTTGGGGTTTCCCCTATTGTTTGTCAAGATTTCGAGGACGGCGTTTTTCTTG
CTAAAATCACAAGTATTGATGAGCACGATGCAAGAAAGATCGGAAGAAGGTTTGGGTTTGAGGCTCAGTG
GAAGGTGAGTAGAAGTTGATAATTTGAAAGTGGAGTAGTGTCTATGGGGTTTTTGCCTTAAATGACAGAA
TACATTCCCAATATACCAAACATAACTGTTTCCTACTAGTCGGCCGTACGGGCCCTTTCGTCTCGCGCGT
TTCGGTGATGACGGTGAAAACCTCTGACACATGCAGCTCCCGGAGACGGTCACAGCTTGTCTGTAAGCGG
ATGCCGGGAGCAGACAAGCCCGTCAGGGCGCGTCAGCGGGTGTTGGCGGGTGTCGGGGCTGGCTTAACTA
TGCGGCATCAGAGCAGATTGTACTGAGAGTGCACCATATGCGGTGTGAAATACCGCACAGATGCGTAAGG
AGAAAATACCGCATCAGGCGGCCTTAAGGGCCTCGTGATACGCCTATTTTTATAGGTTAATGTCATGATA
ATAATGGTTTCTTAGACGTCAGGTGGCACTTTTCGGGGAAATGTGCGCGGAACCCCTATTTGTTTATTTT
TCTAAATACATTCAAATATGTATCCGCTCATGAGACAATAACCCTGATAAATGCTTCAATAATATTGAAA
AAGGAAGGGTATGAGTATTCAACATTTCCGTGTCGCCCTTATTCCCTTTTTTGCGGCATTTTGCCTTCCT
GTTTTTGCTCACCCAGAAACGCTGGTGAAAGTAAAAGATGCTGAAGATCAGTTGGGTGCACGAGTGGGTT
ACATCGAACTGGATCTCAACAGCGGTAAGATCCTTGAGAGTTTTCGCCCCGAAGAACGTTTTCCAATGAT
GAGCACTTTTAAAGTTCTGCTATGTGGCGCGGTATTATCCCGTATTGACGCCGGGCAAGAGCAACTCGGT
CGCCGCATACACTATTCTCAGAATGACTTGGTTGAGTACTCACCAGTCACAGAAAAGCATCTTACGGATG
GCATGACAGTAAGAGAATTATGCAGTGCTGCCATAACCATGAGTGATAACACTGCGGCCAACTTACTTCT
GACAACGATCGGAGGACCGAAGGAGCTAACCGCTTTTTTGCACAACATGGGGGATCATGTAACTCGCCTT
GATCGTTGGGAACCGGAGCTGAATGAAGCCATACCAAACGACGAGCGTGACACCACGATGCCTGTAGCAA
TGGCAACAACGTTGCGCAAACTATTAACTGGCGAACTACTTACTCTAGCTTCCCGGCAACAATTAATAGA
CTGGATGGAGGCGGATAAAGTTGCAGGACCACTTCTGCGCTCGGCCCTTCCGGCTGGCTGGTTTATTGCT
GATAAATCTGGAGCCGGTGAGCGTGGGTCTCGCGGTATCATTGCAGCACTGGGGCCAGATGGTAAGCCCT
CCCGTATCGTAGTTATCTACACGACGGGGAGTCAGGCAACTATGGATGAACGAAATAGACAGATCGCTGA
GATAGGTGCCTCACTGATTAAGCATTGGTAACTGTCAGACCAAGTTTACTCATATATACTTTAGATTGAT
TTAAAACTTCATTTTTAATTTAAAAGGATCTAGGTGAAGATCCTTTTTGATAATCTCATGACCAAAATCC
CTTAACGTGAGTTTTCGTTCCACTGAGCGTCAGACCCCGTAGAAAAGATCAAAGGATCTTCTTGAGATCC
TTTTTTTCTGCGCGTAATCTGCTGCTTGCAAACAAAAAAACCACCGCTACCAGCGGTGGTTTGTTTGCCG
GATCAAGAGCTACCAACTCTTTTTCCGAAGGTAACTGGCTTCAGCAGAGCGCAGATACCAAATACTGTTC
TTCTAGTGTAGCCGTAGTTAGGCCACCACTTCAAGAACTCTGTAGCACCGCCTACATACCTCGCTCTGCT
AATCCTGTTACCAGTGGCTGCTGCCAGTGGCGATAAGTCGTGTCTTACCGGGTTGGACTCAAGACGATAG
TTACCGGATAAGGCGCAGCGGTCGGGCTGAACGGGGGGTTCGTGCACACA
Features (pLannotate 1.2.2; 14 found; start..end, strand, type, name):
    433..525     +  CDS            lacI (fragment): lac repressor; lacI; The lac repressor binds to the lac operator to inhibit transcription in E. coli. This inhibition can be relieved by adding lactose or isopropyl-β-D-thiogalactopyranoside (IPTG).
    538..559     +  protein_bind   CAP binding site: CAP binding activates transcription in the presence of cAMP. E. coli catabolite activator protein
    574..604     +  promoter       lac promoter: promoter for the E. coli lac operon
    608..630     +  protein_bind   lac operator (fragment): The lac repressor binds to the lac operator to inhibit transcription in E. coli. This inhibition can be relieved by adding lactose or isopropyl-β-D-thiogalactopyranoside (IPTG). lac repressor encoded by lacI
    782..819     -  misc_feature   MCS (fragment): pUC18/19 multiple cloning site
   2618..2716    +  CDS            cdk-4 (fragment): CDK4_CAEEL - Experimental evidence at protein level: Swiss-Prot protein existence level 1. Serine/threonine-protein kinase which, in association with cyclin D-like protein cyd-1, is required for the progression through the G1 phase of the cell cycle during postembryonic development by phosphorylating and inhibiting lin-35 and fzr-1 (PubMed:10518501, PubMed:11684669, PubMed:25562820). In complex with cyd-1, involved in sex determination during gonadogenesis by regulating the asymmetric division of the somatic gonadal precursor cell (SGP) (PubMed:16198291). From Caenorhabditis elegans.
   2820..7340    +  CDS            set-2: SET2_CAEEL - Experimental evidence at protein level: Swiss-Prot protein existence level 1. Histone methyltransferase that specifically di- and trimethylates 'Lys-4' of histone H3 at all developmental stages and in adult germ cells (PubMed:21527717, PubMed:20555324). H3 'Lys-4' methylation represents a specific tag for epigenetic transcriptional activation (PubMed:21527717). Implicated in the epigenetic inheritance of lifespan over several generations (PubMed:22012258). Acts in the germline to limit the longevity of the soma, probably by regulating a lipid metabolism pathway that signals from t
   7611..8471    +  CDS            sg25: sg25 is a basic (constitutively fluorescent) green fluorescent protein published in 1997, derived from Aequorea victoria.
   9092..9244    +  CDS            aex-5 (fragment): AEX5_CAEEL - Also known as kpc-3 From Caenorhabditis elegans.
   9372..9407    +  CDS            rop (fragment): Rop protein, which maintains plasmids at low copy number; rop
   9509..9608    +  misc_feature   bom (fragment): basis of mobility region from pBR322
   9706..9807    +  promoter       AmpR promoter: bla
   9811..10671   +  CDS            AmpR: β-lactamase; bla; confers resistance to ampicillin, carbenicillin, and related antibiotics
  10842..250     +  rep_origin     ori (across the origin): high-copy-number ColE1/pMB1/pBR322/pUC origin of replication
