[The description below was written by a language model from this plasmid's Addgene catalogue record and pLannotate feature annotations shown in this document.]
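Description:
pSH9 is an 11,180 bp C. elegans expression plasmid built by Gibson cloning in the pIM26 backbone, designed to express the set-2.a cDNA isoform specifically in the worm intestine. In E. coli it is maintained as a high-copy plasmid through a ColE1/pUC-type origin and selected with ampicillin via the β-lactamase gene and its native promoter. The feature table also shows typical pUC-derived remnants (a lacI fragment, CAP site, lac promoter and operator, part of the pUC18/19 polylinker, and small rop and bom fragments). These are cloning-vector leftovers and are not functional parts of the worm transgene.

The roughly 6.5 kb insert consists of the ges-1 promoter, a widely used intestine-specific C. elegans promoter, followed by the set-2 coding sequence, annotated as a continuous open reading frame of about 4.5 kb. SET-2 is a histone methyltransferase that di- and trimethylates lysine 4 of histone H3 and has been implicated in lifespan regulation and lipid metabolism. The ges-1 promoter is not annotated as such. It presumably occupies the region upstream of set-2, where a short hit labelled as a cdk-4 fragment appears. Downstream of set-2, separated by a gap of a few hundred bases, the annotation finds a GFP variant derived from Aequorea victoria, followed by a short aex-5 match that may reflect worm 3' flanking sequence. The record does not state how the GFP is linked to set-2 or which 3' UTR is used. The plasmid serves for tissue-specific expression or rescue of set-2 in the intestine, in studies linking H3K4me3 modifiers to fat metabolism and longevity.
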