Addgene plasmid #90328: pSH9
Purpose: Expresses the set-2.a cDNA isoform in the C. elegans intestine
Depositing lab: Anne Brunet. Depositing organization: Stanford University. Publication: Mono-unsaturated fatty acids link H3K4me3 modifiers to C. elegans lifespan. Han S, Schroeder EA, Silva-Garcia CG, Hebestreit K, Mair WB, Brunet A. Nature. 2017 Apr 13;544(7649):185-190. doi: 10.1038/nature21686. Epub 2017 Apr 5. PubMed 28379943.
Backbone
  Vector backbone: pIM26
  Backbone manufacturer: William Mair
  Backbone size w/o insert (bp): 4656
  Total vector size (bp): 11180
  Vector type: Worm Expression
Growth in bacteria
  Bacterial resistance: Ampicillin, 100 μg/mL
  Growth temperature: 37°C
  Growth strain: DH5alpha
  Copy number: High Copy
Gene/Insert
  Gene/Insert name: Pges-1::set-2a
  Species: C. elegans (nematode)
  Insert size (bp): 6524
  Promoter: ges-1
  Cloning method: Gibson Cloning
  Sequencing primers: 5′ AAACTCCGAACTATGATGAC; 3′ TCAATTAAGATATCCACGAC
Terms and licenses: Academic/Nonprofit Terms; Industry Terms: Not Available to Industry
How to cite: pSH9 was a gift from Anne Brunet (Addgene plasmid # 90328 ; http://n2t.net/addgene:90328 ; RRID:Addgene_90328)
