>Addgene plasmid #90328 | pSH9 | depositor partial sequence | sequence record 174974 | 2kb ges-1 promoter + set-2 cDNA + GFP + unc-54 3'UTR
AAACTCCGAACTATGATGACGAAAAAATGTTTTCTTGAATTTTCATTTTATTGTGAAATTGAAAACTCTG
CATAGCCCGCAGTCACTTGAAAGCACATTTAAGATGGAATCAAATGGTAAGAAAGCTCGTGTAATCAGGA
GATTTTATCCGGGGTATGCCGAGGAATATATGGTGCACTCGCATTAGCTGGCATTTTTTGTAATTATCGG
ATTTCTACCTTTTTCTTAATCTAGTTTGTTATCATTGTCCATCATTTACAACCAAAAATTTGCGTCATTT
ACAACCAAAAATTGATCTGACAATTATCATAATTCGGTTTTTATTTTCAGAAGAAACGCTCCGATGTGAT
CCTATAGTGAATATACTTTTCCATCCTCTCTGAAATAAACAATTATGAAGAATGCATCAATTTGCATTCG
AAATAACTGCCGTATTTTGTCTATTGGTATGGCTGCAGTACCATTTTTCTTCGCGTCTTTGCGCAGCCTT
CGGGCGCTACCAATAAGGCTAAGCCGGGGTAAGTTATTTCAGAATTCTAATCAACTAATCTAAGTCTCAT
ACATCATTGTCAAGTGACGCATTTTTTTAATTTCTATGTTAACTCGACTTTAATATTCTTTTCTGGTTTC
ACCAGAAAAATGCTGGACTGAAAAATTGAATTTCCCGCGATTTGGGAAAAACCGCAGTTTAAGCTTTTGG
CATGAATACAGTGAACACAGGAACAAAAAATTGACTTGTTATTTTGAGTTTATATTAAATGTTAATTTTG
CATCTCATATTTTCACAAAACTTGTTTGCTTGAAAAATGTGCAAATAACAAGTGAACATACATCAAGGTT
TATGCAGATCAGCACTGATGCAACTGATAGCAAAACTGATAAGGGTCAAAATTTCAGTGGCCAGCACAAA
CACATACACATTCGTAGTTCGTTTTGTGTTTCGTGTATTTAGCATTTATTTTTCAATTCCGGCAATTTGC
CGATTTGCCGGAAATTTTGATTTTTGGCAAATTGCCAGTTTGCCGTTTGCCGAACATCAATTTGCCGAAA
TTTTTTAGAGGGATCTTTATAAGACGGAAACACTTAAAATTGTGCTTTTTTGGAATTTTTTTCAATGTTT
CAATAGAATTAGCTTACATTTAAAATTAGATGTAGGAACGTTTATAGGACGCTTACAATTTTGCCGATTA
AAATCGAAGTTCTGAACTTTTCAAAAAATGTGCAAAATTTTTTTTGACAAATTTGACAAATCGGCCGGTT
TGTCGATTGTCCGGAATTTTTCAGTTTCGGCGATTTACCGGTTTGCCGGAAAACATCGTTTGCCACCCAC
ACACACATAAAGAGACGAAACAACACACCATCTTCAAAAAATTTGTGAATCTTCATTTCCACGTGGTTTG
CAGGGTTTCCCATCCACCCCACTCTATCTCTCCAAGTTGAATTTTGGCAAAATTGACCACACACCGATCA
AAAACTATTGTGTGTGTGTGTATTTGTGTCTTCAATAATTCCTGTCTGTGTCTCGCACTATCTATTGACT
ACAAGAACGTGATCGCAGCTCTACGAAACCTTTACTTTATTTTAGAAATATTTTTTCATGCTATTAGCAA
AAAAAAAGTTTTTTTTTGTCTAAGTACACTTAAAATTTTCCAAAATTTTTAAGATTTTTCAAAATGTGCG
ATCAAAGATCTGACAAAATGCCAAAATTTTGAAGAGGAAATTTAGTCGGCTTCCAAAATTATAAGTGGCA
GAAATTGAGCAATTGTCACTTTTTGACAGTAAATAGAAAATTTTTTGAAAAATTTTGAAACGCTTTATTT
TGTTACTTGGTCATTTTGGCACCATAGGAGTAGTTTTTAACATTTTCCCCACTGGCGCTACTTCATTTTA
AACTTTTCCAAAGATTTTAATTTTTAATTTTAAAAAATTTCATATAATTCGTCTGCGTCTTACAGTTTCA
GGCTTCAAAAATCTATTACATATCTTATCTTTGAATTCAGATGTCCACACATGATATGAACCATCATCCT
CCGCGGAAATCGCATTCAAAGCGAGATAAGCCCAGTTCAAGCAACAGCGGCCCAAAAATTGAAAATCATA
AGTGCAAATGGGCTTGGCAGAAGGTTTTCGAAACAGGAAAGTCGTTTTTGCGGCGTGATGGTTTTCCACA
GGATTGCAAATCGAAAGAGGATTTTGAGCGAATAAAACGCACTGGCGTGAGAAAAACAAGTGAGAATATG
CTTGAAGATCCTAGAAAGAATTTTGAAAGTCTTCAACAATCATCGGTATATCAAACCAACTCCTTCCGGA
ATCCACGATACTTATGTCGAGCCCATCTTCGCGTAGATTCGTATTATTGTACAATTCCACCAAAACGAGA
AGTTTCTTTGTTTAATATGGACGACAATTGTACAGAAGTTTTGCTCCGGGATTTTGCAAAGGATTGTGGA
AAGGTTGAGAAAGCTTACGTGTGTATTCATCCCGAAACAAAGCGGCATATGAAAATGGCATATGTTAAGT
TTGCGACCGTCAAGGAGGCTCACAATTTTTACAGCATGTATCATGCTCAAAATTTACTTGCCACAAAATG
TACACCTCGTATTGATCCTTTCCTGTCAATTCTCAATGAAGAATACGAAGTTGCAACTAATGGACAAGTC
CTCCCAATTCTTCCTGACGATCTTGCCTCAATCGATCCGAGTGTTCTTCGAGATCTTCGAGCCAATTTCC
TGCGAGATCAGAATGAGAAATATGAGCTAGCTATGAGAAATACGTATGAAGATGAAGGAGGAATGTTATC
TGGTGTTATAATGGATACTTCTGATCATTATGAGCGTGATTATACAATGGATCATGATGTTGGACCTTCT
TCAATGAAAATGTCTCCTATACCACCACCTCCGATCAAAGAAGAATCACCTCCACCACCGCCACCTCCTC
CAGTGGCTTCCGTTTCGAATCTTGCTCCAGTTCCATCAGTACAGCTTCCGTATTACAACAACATTCAGCC
AAGTTCAAGTACTATGCACATGCCAGAGTTTCGACCAACTGAACCTCCACCATCGTATTCCCGTGAGGAT
CCTTACCGAAGCACAAGTCGAAGCTCGCTTTCTCGCCACAGAAATAGATCGAGAAGTCCATCCGATGGTA
TGGATCGTTCTGGACGTAGTTCCAGCCGACGGACTCATCGAAGGCCTGAATCAAGAAATGGATCGAAAAA
TGCAAATGGGGACGTTGTGAAGTACGAAACTTATAAGATGGAAAAACGGAAAATTAAGTACGAGGGAGGA
AATAAGAAATATGAGCAAGTTCATATAAAGGAACGGACTGCTGTGATACGAGGAAAAAATCAGTTGGAGA
ATGTTTCTTCCGAATCTGCATCGGGAAGCTCTTCTGTCGATACTTATCCAGATTTTTCAGATGAAGAAAG
AAAGAAGAAGAAACGTCCAAAATCTCCTAATCGATCGAAAAAAGATTCCCGAGCTTTTGGATGGGATTCA
ACGGACGAATCTGACGAGGATACTCGAAGACGACGATCCGGAAGATCTCAGAATCGAAGCTCGGAACGAA
AATTTCAAACTACTTCCTCCTCCTCAACACGGCGTGAACTTTCAAGCACTCACACAAATAGTGTCCCAAA
TTTGAAATCTCATGAAACTCCGCCGCCACCACCACCAAAAGGTCATCCATCAGTGCATCTTCAAACACCA
TATCAACACGTACAACCGCAAATGATCCCTGCTACTTATTATAATTTGCCCCCACAGCATATGGCTCCAC
CACCGATAACCACGAGTTTACCACCGTTTTGCGATTTTTCTCAACCACCACCAGGATTTACCCCCACTTT
CAAGCCCATCACAAATGCTCCTTTGCCAACTCCCTATCAAGCATCCAACATTCCACAGCCGGGATTGGTT
CAAATAGCAGCACTATCAGCAGCTCCAGAACCTTTCAGTTCAATACCAGGACCACCACCAGGGCCTGCGC
CTATTCAAGAAGATGTTGGTAGAGCAGAGTCTCCTGAGAAACCGTCTCTTTCTGAGAGATTTTCTGGGAT
TTTTGGACCAACCCAACGCGAAGAACCTGCACAAGTCGAAGTTGAATATGACTATCCCCTCAAACACTCG
GAATCTCATGATGATCGTCATTCGTTAGAAGATATGGATGTCGAGGTTTCCAGTGATGGAGAAACTGTAT
CCAATGTTGAGAAAATCGAGTGTATGGAGGAAAAGAAACGACAGGATCTCGAACGTATTGCAATTGCTCG
AACACCGATTGTGAAAAAGTGCAAGAAGAGAATGATGGATGAGCTCAGCAGAAAAGTGGCTGAAGATATT
CGCCAGCAAATTATGCGACAGTGCTTTGCTGCATTGGACGAAAAACTTCATTTGAAAGCTATTGCTGACG
AAGAAAAACGGAAAAAGGAACGAGAGGAGAAAGCAAGGCAAGAAGCTGAAAAACCGAGCAATCATTTGAT
TGCTGATATGATGACTCTCTACAACAATCAATCGTTTGCCAGCTCGTCACGTGGATTCTACAGAAAACAA
AAGCCGATTCCAAAAAGCCATCCCAAACACCAAGAGCACCATCATCATGCGAAGGCATCAGTTTCGACCC
CAGTCCATTCGTCAAGCACGTCAAGGAATTCATCCGTAGCTCCAACACCTCAACGTACAGTTTCCACGTC
GTCATCGTCTTCATCGGCCGCAACATCAGCTCGAGTATCAGAAGATGAATCGGATTCCGACAGCACGCCG
GGTGAAGTTCAAAGACGCAAAACATCAGTTTTGAGCAATGACAAGCGACGAAGACGTGCTTCGTTTAGTT
CAACAAGTATTCAAAGTAGTCCAGAAAGGCAAAGAGATGTCTCATCGAGCTCTCGAACTTCTTCATCTTC
GTCTACAAGCTCAATGAAGCAGGAAGAAACTGCTGATGAAAAGTCACGAAAACGCAAGTTGATTATGTCA
AGCGATGAGTCGTCTACAACAGGATCAACTGCAACATCAGTTGTGTCAAGTAGGCAAAGTAGTTTGGAGC
CTCAACAAGAGAAGACGGACGGAGAACCACCGAAAAAGAAATCACAGACAGATTTTATTTCTGAACGAGT
TTCGAAGATTGAAGGTGAAGAGAGACCACTACCAGAGCCAGTGGAAACTTCTGGTCCAATAATCGGTGAT
TCTTCGTATCTACCATATAAAATAGTACATTGGGAGAAAGCAGGTATAATTGAAATGAATCTTCCGGCAA
ACTCCATACGAGCCCACGAGTATCATCCTTTCACAACGGAACACTGCTATTTCGGAATAGACGATCCAAG
GCAACCGAAAATTCAAATATTTGATCATTCACCGTGCAAATCGGAGCCAGGAAGTGAACCTCTAAAAATA
ACACCAGCTCCATGGGGACCTATAGACAATGTTGCGGAAACCGGACCCTTGATTTACATGGATGTTGTTA
CTGCACCCAAAACAGTCCAGAAGAAGCAGAAACCGAGAAAACAAGTTTTTGAAAAGGATCCCTACGAGTA
TTATGAACCACCACCAACCAAGCGCCCAGCTCCTCCGCCACGCTTTAAGAAAACATTCAAACCACGATCT
GAAGAGGAAAAGAAGAAAATCATCGGAGACTGCGAAGATCTGCCCGATTTGGAAGATCAATGGTATTTGA
GGGCAGCACTTAATGAAATGCAAAGTGAAGTTAAAAGTGCTGATGAATTGCCCTGGAAGAAAATGTTAAC
CTTCAAAGAAATGTTGAGATCAGAAGATCCTCTGTTAAGACTCAACCCGATTCGTTCGAAAAAAGGACTG
CCAGATGCTTTCTACGAGGATGAAGAACTCGATGGAGTAATTCCGGTAGCTGCTGGATGCTCTCGTGCTC
GACCATACGAGAAGATGACAATGAAGCAGAAAAGGAGTCTTGTGAGACGTCCTGATAATGAATCGCATCC
GACTGCAATCTTCAGTGAAAGAGATGAAACCGCGATTCGGCATCAGCATCTGGCCAGTAAAGATATGAGA
TTGCTCCAACGTCGATTGCTTACGTCACTTGGTGATGCTAACAATGATTTCTTCAAGATAAATCAGCTCA
AATTCCGCAAAAAGATGATCAAGTTTGCACGTTCTCGTATTCACGGATGGGGTCTCTACGCGATGGAGTC
GATTGCACCAGATGAGATGATTGTGGAGTATATAGGACAGACGATCCGATCTCTGGTGGCCGAAGAACGA
GAAAAGGCTTATGAACGTCGTGGAATCGGAAGTTCATATCTGTTCCGAATTGATCTGCATCATGTGATCG
ATGCAACAAAGCGTGGAAATTTTGCTCGATTTATTAATCACTCGTGCCAACCTAATTGCTACGCGAAGGT
TCTTACAATCGAAGGCGAGAAGCGGATAGTCATCTACAGCCGAACAATTATCAAGAAGGGTGAAGAAATC
ACGTATGACTACAAGTTCCCAATTGAAGACGACAAAATAGATTGTCTGTGTGGTGCGAAGACGTGTCGTG
GATATCTTAATTGAGGGGCTGTCTCATCCTACTTTCACCTAGTTAACTGCTTGTCTTAAAATCTATGCTT
CTCTTTAGTATCTAAAATTTTCCTAGAAGCTTACAAGTATATAAATGGTCTCTTCTCAATAAAGGTTGTA
TATTTATTCATCTTATTGAATCTGCCATTTCCTCGTTTTTGCGAGTTTATATACCTTCCAATTTTCTTTC
TATTGTATTTTCAACTTCTAATTTTAATTCAGGGAAACTGCTTCAACGCATCGGTACCGGTAGAAAAAAT
GAGTAAAGGAGAAGAACTTTTCACTGGAGTTGTCCCAATTCTTGTTGAATTAGATGGTGATGTTAATGGG
CACAAATTTTCTGTCAGTGGAGAGGGTGAAGGTGATGCAACATACGGAAAACTTACCCTTAAATTTATTT
GCACTACTGGAAAACTACCTGTTCCATGGGTAAGTTTAAACATATATATACTAACTAACCCTGATTATTT
AAATTTTCAGCCAACACTTGTCACTACTTTCTGTTATGGTGTTCAATGCTTCTCGAGATACCCAGATCAT
ATGAAACGGCATGACTTTTTCAAGAGTGCCATGCCCGAAGGTTATGTACAGGAAAGAACTATATTTTTCA
AAGATGACGGGAACTACAAGACACGTAAGTTTAAACAGTTCGGTACTAACTAACCATACATATTTAAATT
TTCAGGTGCTGAAGTCAAGTTTGAAGGTGATACCCTTGTTAATAGAATCGAGTTAAAAGGTATTGATTTT
AAAGAAGATGGAAACATTCTTGGACACAAATTGGAATACAACTATAACTCACACAATGTATACATCATGG
CAGACAAACAAAAGAATGGAATCAAAGTTGTAAGTTTAAACATGATTTTACTAACTAACTAATCTGATTT
AAATTTTCAGAACTTCAAAATTAGACACAACATTGAAGATGGAAGCGTTCAACTAGCAGACCATTATCAA
CAAAATACTCCAATTGGCGATGGCCCTGTCCTTTTACCAGACAACCATTACCTGTCCACACAATCTGCCC
TTTCGAAAGATCCCAACGAAAAGAGAGACCACATGGTCCTTCTTGAGTTTGTAACAGCTGCTGGGATTAC
ACATGGCATGGATGAACTATACAAATAGCATTCGTAGAATTCCAACTGAGCGCCGGTCGCTACCATTACC
AACTTGTCTGGTGTCAAAAATAATAGGGGCCGCTGTCATCAGAGTAAGTTTAAACTGAGTTCTACTAACT
AACGAGTAATATTTAAATTTTCAGCATCTCGCGCCCGTGCCTCTGACTTCTAAGTCCAATTACTCTTCAA
CATCCCTACATGCTCTTTCTCCCTGTGCTCCCACCCCCTATTTTTGTTATTATCAAAAAACTTCTCTTAA
TTTCTTTGTTTTTTAGCTTCTTTTAAGTCACCTCTAACAATGAAATTGTGTAGATTCAAAAATAGAATTA
ATTCGTAATAAAAAGTCGAAAAAAATTGTGCTCCCTCCCCCCATTAATAATAATTCTATCCCAAAATCTA
CACAATGTTCTGTGTACACTTCTTATGTTTTTTACTTCTGATAAATTTTTTTGAAACATCATAGAAAAAA
CCGCACACAAAATACCTTATCATATGTTACGTTTCAGTTTATGACCGCAATTTTTATTTCTTCGCACGTC
TGGGCCTCTCATGACGTCAAATCATGCTCATCGTGAAAAAGTTTTGGAGTATTTTTGGAATTTTTCAATC
AAGTGAAAGTTTATGAAATTAATTTTCCTGCTTTTGCTTTTTGGGGTTTCCCCTATTGTTTGTCAAGATT
TCGAGGACGGCGTTTTTCTTGCTAAAATCACAAGTATTGATGAGCACGATGCAAGAAAGATCGGAAGAAG
GTTTGGGTTTGAGGCTCAGTGGAAG
